Addgene plasmid #82683: mV-CPH1S-o_502
Purpose: Expresses mVenus-fusion protein of CPH1S-o domain (Synechocystis Phytochrome 1)
Depositing lab: Harald Janovjak. Depositing organization: Institute of Science and Technology Austria (I.S.T. Austria). Publication: A Phytochrome Sensory Domain Permits Receptor Activation by Red Light. Reichhart E, Ingles-Prieto A, Tichy AM, McKenzie C, Janovjak H. Angew Chem Int Ed Engl. 2016 May 17;55(21):6339-42. doi: 10.1002/anie.201601736. Epub 2016 Apr 21. PubMed 27101018.
Backbone
  Vector backbone: pcDNA3.1-
  Vector type: Mammalian Expression
Growth in bacteria
  Bacterial resistance: Ampicillin, 100 μg/mL
  Growth temperature: 37°C
  Growth strain: DH5alpha
  Copy number: Unknown
Gene/Insert
  Gene/Insert name: mV-CPH1S-o
Terms and licenses: Academic/Nonprofit Terms; Industry Terms: Not Available to Industry
How to cite: mV-CPH1S-o_502 was a gift from Harald Janovjak (Addgene plasmid # 82683 ; http://n2t.net/addgene:82683 ; RRID:Addgene_82683)
