[The description below was written by a language model from this plasmid's Addgene catalogue record and pLannotate feature annotations shown in this document.]
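Description:
mV-CPH1S-o_502 is a mammalian expression plasmid built on the pcDNA3.1(-) backbone that encodes a fusion of the yellow fluorescent protein mVenus to the CPH1S-o domain, a sensory portion of the cyanobacterial phytochrome Cph1 from Synechocystis sp. PCC 6803. The plasmid is propagated in E. coli through a high-copy ColE1/pUC-type origin and selected with ampicillin via the β-lactamase gene. An f1 origin is also present, allowing single-stranded DNA production. For selection in mammalian cells, the backbone carries a neomycin phosphotransferase gene driven by the SV40 enhancer/early promoter and terminated by the SV40 polyadenylation signal. Short lac promoter/operator, lacI, ble, bom and HIV-1 LTR matches in the annotation are fragmentary backbone remnants or chance hits rather than functional modules.

The expression cassette consists of the human CMV immediate-early enhancer and promoter, followed by a T7 promoter, then the mVenus coding sequence placed upstream of a roughly 1.5 kb fragment of cph1, and finally the bovine growth hormone polyadenylation signal. The fluorescent protein therefore sits at the N-terminus of the phytochrome domain. Cph1 is a photoreceptor that interconverts reversibly between red-absorbing and far-red-absorbing forms, and only part of the gene is present here, consistent with an isolated sensory domain. The two sequence records (depositor and sequencing-derived) differ by a few nucleotides in length and in start position but show the same architecture; one annotates the reporter as Venus and the other as mVenus. The associated work concerns using a phytochrome sensory domain for red-light control of receptor activation, and this fluorescently tagged domain presumably serves to express and visualise it in mammalian cells. The meaning of the "-o" suffix is not stated in the record.
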