Features (pLannotate 1.2.2; 21 found; start..end, strand, type, name):
     28..80      -  misc_feature   bom (fragment): basis of mobility region from pBR322
    235..614     +  enhancer       CMV enhancer: human cytomegalovirus immediate early enhancer
    615..818     +  promoter       CMV promoter: human cytomegalovirus (CMV) immediate early promoter
    814..847     +  LTR            5' LTR (truncated) (fragment): truncated 5' long terminal repeat (LTR) from HIV-1
    863..881     +  promoter       T7 promoter: promoter for bacteriophage T7 RNA polymerase
    919..1635    +  CDS            Venus: Venus is a basic (constitutively fluorescent) yellow fluorescent protein published in 2002, derived from Aequorea victoria. It is reported to be a rapidly-maturing weak dimer with moderate acid sensitivity.
   1657..3195    +  CDS            cph1 (fragment): PHY1_SYNY3 - Experimental evidence at protein level: Swiss-Prot protein existence level 1. Regulatory photoreceptor which exists in two forms that are reversibly interconvertible by light: the R form that absorbs maximally in the red region of the spectrum and the FR form that absorbs maximally in the far-red region. Has also a slight blue shift for the far-red maximum. Forms a two-component system with the Rrcp1 response regulator. From Synechocystis sp. (strain PCC 6803 / Kazusa).
   3281..3505    +  polyA_signal   bGH poly(A) signal: bovine growth hormone polyadenylation signal
   3509..3530    +  promoter       SV40 promoter (fragment): SV40 enhancer and early promoter
   3551..3979    +  rep_origin     f1 ori (sequence partly withheld): f1 bacteriophage origin of replication; arrow indicates direction of (+) strand synthesis
   3993..4322    +  promoter       SV40 promoter: SV40 enhancer and early promoter
   4389..5180    +  CDS            neo: KKA2_KLEPN - Also known as kan, nptII. Experimental evidence at protein level: Swiss-Prot protein existence level 1. Resistance to kanamycin, neomycin, paromomycin, ribostamycin, butirosin and gentamicin B. From Klebsiella pneumoniae.
   5204..5362    +  CDS            ble (fragment): BLE_KLEPN - Experimental evidence at protein level: Swiss-Prot protein existence level 1. Binding protein with a strong affinity to the bleomycin family of antibiotics. Binds to CL990; an antimitotic-antibiotic compound. From Klebsiella pneumoniae.
   5357..5478    +  polyA_signal   SV40 poly(A) signal: SV40 polyadenylation signal
   5551..5567    -  protein_bind   lac operator: The lac repressor binds to the lac operator to inhibit transcription in E. coli. This inhibition can be relieved by adding lactose or isopropyl-β-D-thiogalactopyranoside (IPTG). lac repressor encoded by lacI
   5575..5605    -  promoter       lac promoter: promoter for the E. coli lac operon
   5620..5641    -  protein_bind   CAP binding site: CAP binding activates transcription in the presence of cAMP. E. coli catabolite activator protein
   5654..5746    -  CDS            lacI (fragment): lac repressor; lacI; The lac repressor binds to the lac operator to inhibit transcription in E. coli. This inhibition can be relieved by adding lactose or isopropyl-β-D-thiogalactopyranoside (IPTG).
   5929..6514    -  rep_origin     ori: high-copy-number ColE1/pMB1/pBR322/pUC origin of replication
   6685..7545    -  CDS            AmpR: β-lactamase; bla; confers resistance to ampicillin, carbenicillin, and related antibiotics
   7546..7650    -  promoter       AmpR promoter: bla
>Addgene plasmid #82683 | mV-CPH1S-o_502 | depositor full sequence | sequence record 157231 | mV-CPH1S-o_502 sequence 7680 bps
GACGGATCGGGAGATCTCCCGATCCCCTATGGTGCACTCTCAGTACAATCTGCTCTGATGCCGCATAGTT
AAGCCAGTATCTGCTCCCTGCTTGTGTGTTGGAGGTCGCTGAGTAGTGCGCGAGCAAAATTTAAGCTACA
ACAAGGCAAGGCTTGACCGACAATTGCATGAAGAATCTGCTTAGGGTTAGGCGTTTTGCGCTGCTTCGCG
ATGTACGGGCCAGATATACGCGTTGACATTGATTATTGACTAGTTATTAATAGTAATCAATTACGGGGTC
ATTAGTTCATAGCCCATATATGGAGTTCCGCGTTACATAACTTACGGTAAATGGCCCGCCTGGCTGACCG
CCCAACGACCCCCGCCCATTGACGTCAATAATGACGTATGTTCCCATAGTAACGCCAATAGGGACTTTCC
ATTGACGTCAATGGGTGGAGTATTTACGGTAAACTGCCCACTTGGCAGTACATCAAGTGTATCATATGCC
AAGTACGCCCCCTATTGACGTCAATGACGGTAAATGGCCCGCCTGGCATTATGCCCAGTACATGACCTTA
TGGGACTTTCCTACTTGGCAGTACATCTACGTATTAGTCATCGCTATTACCATGGTGATGCGGTTTTGGC
AGTACATCAATGGGCGTGGATAGCGGTTTGACTCACGGGGATTTCCAAGTCTCCACCCCATTGACGTCAA
TGGGAGTTTGTTTTGGCACCAAAATCAACGGGACTTTCCAAAATGTCGTAACAACTCCGCCCCATTGACG
CAAATGGGCGGTAGGCGTGTACGGTGGGAGGTCTATATAAGCAGAGCTCTCTGGCTAACTAGAGAACCCA
CTGCTTACTGGCTTATCGAAATTAATACGACTCACTATAGGGAGACCCAAGCTGGCTAGCGGCGCCGGTA
CCGGTAGCATGGTGAGCAAGGGCGAGGAGCTGTTCACCGGGGTGGTGCCCATCCTGGTCGAGCTGGACGG
CGACGTAAACGGCCACAAGTTCAGCGTGTCCGGCGAGGGCGAGGGCGATGCCACCTACGGCAAGCTGACC
CTGAAGCTGATCTGCACCACCGGCAAGCTGCCCGTGCCCTGGCCCACCCTCGTGACCACCCTGGGCTACG
GCCTGCAGTGCTTCGCCCGCTACCCCGACCACATGAAGCAGCACGACTTCTTCAAGTCCGCCATGCCCGA
AGGCTACGTCCAGGAGCGCACCATCTTCTTCAAGGACGACGGCAACTACAAGACCCGCGCCGAGGTGAAG
TTCGAGGGCGACACCCTGGTGAACCGCATCGAGCTGAAGGGCATCGACTTCAAGGAGGACGGCAACATCC
TGGGGCACAAGCTGGAGTACAACTACAACAGCCACAACGTCTATATCACCGCCGACAAGCAGAAGAACGG
CATCAAGGCCAACTTCAAGATCCGCCACAACATCGAGGACGGCGGCGTGCAGCTCGCCGACCACTACCAG
CAGAACACCCCCATCGGCGACGGCCCCGTGCTGCTGCCCGACAACCACTACCTGAGCTACCAGTCCGCCC
TGAGCAAAGACCCCAACGAGAAGCGCGATCACATGGTCCTGCTGGAGTTCGTGACCGCCGCCGGGATCAC
TCTCGGCATGGACGAGCTGTACAAGGGCAGTTCAGGATCATCCGGGGCAACTACTGTTCAACTGTCTGAT
CAATCTCTGCGTCAACTGGAAACTCTGGCTATCCACACCGCGCATCTGATCCAGCCGCACGGTCTGGTAG
TCGTCCTGCAAGAACCGGACCTGACCATCAGCCAGATCTCTGCGAACTGTACCGGTATCCTGGGCCGTAG
CCCGGAAGATCTGCTGGGTCGTACTCTGGGCGAGGTATTCGATTCTTTTCAGATTGATCCGATCCAGTCT
CGTCTGACCGCAGGTCAGATTTCCAGCCTGAACCCGTCCAAGCTGTGGGCGCGTGTTATGGGTGACGACT
TTGTTATTTTCGACGGCGTATTTCATCGTAACTCTGATGGCCTGCTGGTTTGCGAGCTGGAGCCGGCCTA
CACTAGCGACAACCTGCCTTTCCTGGGTTTCTACCATATGGCAAACGCGGCACTGAACCGTCTGCGTCAG
CAAGCTAACCTGCGCGACTTCTACGACGTTATCGTTGAGGAAGTGCGCCGCATGACGGGTTTCGACCGCG
TCATGCTGTACCGTTTTGATGAAAACAACCACGGTGACGTAATCGCGGAGGATAAGCGTGACGACATGGA
GCCGTATCTGGGTCTGCACTACCCGGAAAGCGACATTCCTCAGCCGGCACGTCGCCTGTTCATTCACAAC
CCGATCCGTGTTATTCCGGACGTTTACGGCGTTGCTGTTCCGCTGACTCCGGCCGTTAATCCGTCTACTA
ACCGTGCAGTTGACCTGACCGAATCCATCCTGCGTTCCGCATACCATTGCCACCTGACCTATCTGAAGAA
CATGGGCGTTGGTGCTAGCCTGACGATCTCTCTGATTAAAGATGGTCACCTGTGGGGTCTGATCGCTTGC
CATCACCAGACCCCGAAAGTAATCCCTTTCGAACTGCGTAAAGCCTGCGAATTCTTCGGTCGTGTGGTGT
TCTCTAATATCTCCGCGCAAGAAGACACCGAGACTTTTGACTACCGCGTACAGCTGGCGGAGCATGAAGC
GGTTCTGCTGGACAAAATGACCACCGCGGCAGACTTCGTGGAGGGCCTGACTAACCACCCAGACCGTCTG
CTGGGCCTGACCGGCAGCCAAGGCGCTGCGATTTGTTTCGGCGAGAAACTGATTCTGGTGGGCGAAACCC
CAGACGAAAAGGCGGTGCAATACCTGCTGCAATGGCTGGAGAATCGCGAAGTGCAGGACGTTTTCTTCAC
TAGCTCTCTGTCTCAGATCTATCCGGATGCGGTTAACTTCAAAAGCGTGGCGTCCGGCCTGCTGGCTATC
CCGATCGCCCGTCATAACTTTCTGCTGTGGTTCCGCCCGGAGGTTCTGCAGACCGTTAATTGGGGTGGTG
ATCCGAATCACGCATACGAAGCAACCCAAGAAGATGGTAAGATCGAACTGCATCCGCGTCAGTCCTTCGA
TCTGTGGAAAGAAATTGTTCGCCTGCAGAGCCTGCCGTGGCAGAGCGTTGAGATCCAGTCTGCCCTGGCT
CTGAAGAAAGCAATCGTGAACCTGATTCTGCGCCAAGCTGAAGACCCCGGATAAAAGCTTGATCCGGCTG
CTAACAAAGCGGATCCGAGCTCGGTACCAAGCTTAAGTTTAAACCGCTGATCAGCCTCGACTGTGCCTTC
TAGTTGCCAGCCATCTGTTGTTTGCCCCTCCCCCGTGCCTTCCTTGACCCTGGAAGGTGCCACTCCCACT
GTCCTTTCCTAATAAAATGAGGAAATTGCATCGCATTGTCTGAGTAGGTGTCATTCTATTCTGGGGGGTG
GGGTGGGGCAGGACAGCAAGGGGGAGGATTGGGAAGACAATAGCAGGCATGCTGGGGATGCGGTGGGCTC
TATGGCTTCTGAGGCGGAAAGAACCAGCTGGGGCTCTAGGGGGTATCCCC
[124 nt withheld, positions 3551-3674]
C
[91 nt withheld, positions 3676-3766]
A
[49 nt withheld, positions 3768-3816]
CCTTTGACGTTGGAGTCCACGTTCTTT
[37 nt withheld, positions 3844-3880]
ACCCTATCTCGGTCTATTCTTTTGATTTATAAGGGATTTTGCCGATTTCGGCCTATTGGTTAAAAAATGA
GCTGATTTAACAAAAATTTAACGCGAATTAATTCTGTGGAATGTGTGTCAGTTAGGGTGTGGAAAGTCCC
CAGGCTCCCCAGCAGGCAGAAGTATGCAAAGCATGCATCTCAATTAGTCAGCAACCAGGTGTGGAAAGTC
CCCAGGCTCCCCAGCAGGCAGAAGTATGCAAAGCATGCATCTCAATTAGTCAGCAACCATAGTCCCGCCC
CTAACTCCGCCCATCCCGCCCCTAACTCCGCCCAGTTCCGCCCATTCTCCGCCCCATGGCTGACTAATTT
TTTTTATTTATGCAGAGGCCGAGGCCGCCTCTGCCTCTGAGCTATTCCAGAAGTAGTGAGGAGGCTTTTT
TGGAGGCCTAGGCTTTTGCAAAAAGCTCCCGGGAGCTTGTATATCCATTTTCGGATCTGATCAAGAGACA
GGATGAGGATCGTTTCGCATGATTGAACAAGATGGATTGCACGCAGGTTCTCCGGCCGCTTGGGTGGAGA
GGCTATTCGGCTATGACTGGGCACAACAGACAATCGGCTGCTCTGATGCCGCCGTGTTCCGGCTGTCAGC
GCAGGGGCGCCCGGTTCTTTTTGTCAAGACCGACCTGTCCGGTGCCCTGAATGAACTGCAGGACGAGGCA
GCGCGGCTATCGTGGCTGGCCACGACGGGCGTTCCTTGCGCAGCTGTGCTCGACGTTGTCACTGAAGCGG
GAAGGGACTGGCTGCTATTGGGCGAAGTGCCGGGGCAGGATCTCCTGTCATCTCACCTTGCTCCTGCCGA
GAAAGTATCCATCATGGCTGATGCAATGCGGCGGCTGCATACGCTTGATCCGGCTACCTGCCCATTCGAC
CACCAAGCGAAACATCGCATCGAGCGAGCACGTACTCGGATGGAAGCCGGTCTTGTCGATCAGGATGATC
TGGACGAAGAACATCAGGGGCTCGCGCCAGCCGAACTGTTCGCCAGGCTCAAGGCGCGCATGCCCGACGG
CGAGGATCTCGTCGTGACCCATGGCGATGCCTGCTTGCCGAATATCATGGTGGAAAATGGCCGCTTTTCT
GGATTCATCGACTGTGGCCGGCTGGGTGTGGCGGACCGCTATCAGGACATAGCGTTGGCTACCCGTGATA
TTGCTGAAGAACTTGGCGGCGAATGGGCTGACCGCTTCCTCGTGCTTTACGGTATCGCCGCTCCCGATTC
GCAGCGCATCGCCTTCTATCGCCTTCTTGACGAGTTCTTCTGAGCGGGACTCTGGGGTTCGAAATGACCG
ACCAAGCGACGCCCAACCTGCCATCACGAGATTTCGATTCCACCGCCGCCTTCTATGAAAGGTTGGGCTT
CGGAATCGTTTTCCGGGACGCCGGCTGGATGATCCTCCAGCGCGGGGATCTCATGCTGGAGTTCTTCGCC
CACCCCAACTTGTTTATTGCAGCTTATAATGGTTACAAATAAAGCAATAGCATCACAAATTTCACAAATA
AAGCATTTTTTTCACTGCATTCTAGTTGTGGTTTGTCCAAACTCATCAATGTATCTTATCATGTCTGTAT
ACCGTCGACCTCTAGCTAGAGCTTGGCGTAATCATGGTCATAGCTGTTTCCTGTGTGAAATTGTTATCCG
CTCACAATTCCACACAACATACGAGCCGGAAGCATAAAGTGTAAAGCCTGGGGTGCCTAATGAGTGAGCT
AACTCACATTAATTGCGTTGCGCTCACTGCCCGCTTTCCAGTCGGGAAACCTGTCGTGCCAGCTGCATTA
ATGAATCGGCCAACGCGCGGGGAGAGGCGGTTTGCGTATTGGGCGCTCTTGCGCTTCCTCGCTCACTGAC
TCGCTGCGCTCGGTCGTTCGGCTGCGGCGAGCGGTATCAGCTCACTCAAAGGCGGTAATACGGTTATCCA
CAGAATCAGGGGATAACGCAGGAAAGAACATGTGAGCAAAAGGCCAGCAAAAGGCCAGGAACCGTAAAAA
GGCCGCGTTGCTGGCGTTTTTCCATAGGCTCCGCCCCCCTGACGAGCATCACAAAAATCGACGCTCAAGT
CAGAGGTGGCGAAACCCGACAGGACTATAAAGATACCAGGCGTTTCCCCCTGGAAGCTCCCTCGTGCGCT
CTCCTGTTCCGACCCTGCCGCTTACCGGATACCTGTCCGCCTTTCTCCCTTCGGGAAGCGTGGCGCTTTC
TCATAGCTCACGCTGTAGGTATCTCAGTTCGGTGTAGGTCGTTCGCTCCAAGCTGGGCTGTGTGCACGAA
CCCCCCGTTCAGCCCGACCGCTGCGCCTTATCCGGTAACTATCGTCTTGAGTCCAACCCGGTAAGACACG
ACTTATCGCCACTGGCAGCAGCCACTGGTAACAGGATTAGCAGAGCGAGGTATGTAGGCGGTGCTACAGA
GTTCTTGAAGTGGTGGCCTAACTACGGCTACACTAGAAGAACAGTATTTGGTATCTGCGCTCTGCTGAAG
CCAGTTACCTTCGGAAAAAGAGTTGGTAGCTCTTGATCCGGCAAACAAACCACCGCTGGTAGCGGTTTTT
TTGTTTGCAAGCAGCAGATTACGCGCAGAAAAAAAGGATCTCAAGAAGATCCTTTGATCTTTTCTACGGG
GTCTGACGCTCAGTGGAACGAAAACTCACGTTAAGGGATTTTGGTCATGAGATTATCAAAAAGGATCTTC
ACCTAGATCCTTTTAAATTAAAAATGAAGTTTTAAATCAATCTAAAGTATATATGAGTAAACTTGGTCTG
ACAGTTACCAATGCTTAATCAGTGAGGCACCTATCTCAGCGATCTGTCTATTTCGTTCATCCATAGTTGC
CTGACTCCCCGTCGTGTAGATAACTACGATACGGGAGGGCTTACCATCTGGCCCCAGTGCTGCAATGATA
CCGCGGGACCCACGCTCACCGGCTCCAGATTTATCAGCAATAAACCAGCCAGCCGGAAGGGCCGAGCGCA
GAAGTGGTCCTGCAACTTTATCCGCCTCCATCCAGTCTATTAATTGTTGCCGGGAAGCTAGAGTAAGTAG
TTCGCCAGTTAATAGTTTGCGCAACGTTGTTGCCATTGCTACAGGCATCGTGGTGTCACGCTCGTCGTTT
GGTATGGCTTCATTCAGCTCCGGTTCCCAACGATCAAGGCGAGTTACATGATCCCCCATGTTGTGCAAAA
AAGCGGTTAGCTCCTTCGGTCCTCCGATCGTTGTCAGAAGTAAGTTGGCCGCAGTGTTATCACTCATGGT
TATGGCAGCACTGCATAATTCTCTTACTGTCATGCCATCCGTAAGATGCTTTTCTGTGACTGGTGAGTAC
TCAACCAAGTCATTCTGAGAATAGTGTATGCGGCGACCGAGTTGCTCTTGCCCGGCGTCAATACGGGATA
ATACCGCGCCACATAGCAGAACTTTAAAAGTGCTCATCATTGGAAAACGTTCTTCGGGGCGAAAACTCTC
AAGGATCTTACCGCTGTTGAGATCCAGTTCGATGTAACCCACTCGTGCACCCAACTGATCTTCAGCATCT
TTTACTTTCACCAGCGTTTCTGGGTGAGCAAAAACAGGAAGGCAAAATGCCGCAAAAAAGGGAATAAGGG
CGACACGGAAATGTTGAATACTCATACTCTTCCTTTTTCAATATTATTGAAGCATTTATCAGGGTTATTG
TCTCATGAGCGGATACATATTTGAATGTATTTAGAAAAATAAACAAATAGGGGTTCCGCGCACATTTCCC
CGAAAAGTGCCACCTGACGT
