Features (pLannotate 1.2.2; 21 found; start..end, strand, type, name):
    279..1817    +  CDS            cph1 (fragment): PHY1_SYNY3 - Experimental evidence at protein level: Swiss-Prot protein existence level 1. Regulatory photoreceptor which exists in two forms that are reversibly interconvertible by light: the R form that absorbs maximally in the red region of the spectrum and the FR form that absorbs maximally in the far-red region. Has also a slight blue shift for the far-red maximum. Forms a two-component system with the Rrcp1 response regulator. From Synechocystis sp. (strain PCC 6803 / Kazusa).
   1903..2127    +  polyA_signal   bGH poly(A) signal: bovine growth hormone polyadenylation signal
   2131..2152    +  promoter       SV40 promoter (fragment): SV40 enhancer and early promoter
   2173..2601    +  rep_origin     f1 ori (sequence partly withheld): f1 bacteriophage origin of replication; arrow indicates direction of (+) strand synthesis
   2615..2944    +  promoter       SV40 promoter: SV40 enhancer and early promoter
   3011..3802    +  CDS            neo: KKA2_KLEPN - Also known as kan, nptII. Experimental evidence at protein level: Swiss-Prot protein existence level 1. Resistance to kanamycin, neomycin, paromomycin, ribostamycin, butirosin and gentamicin B. From Klebsiella pneumoniae.
   3826..3984    +  CDS            ble (fragment): BLE_KLEPN - Experimental evidence at protein level: Swiss-Prot protein existence level 1. Binding protein with a strong affinity to the bleomycin family of antibiotics. Binds to CL990; an antimitotic-antibiotic compound. From Klebsiella pneumoniae.
   3979..4100    +  polyA_signal   SV40 poly(A) signal: SV40 polyadenylation signal
   4173..4189    -  protein_bind   lac operator: The lac repressor binds to the lac operator to inhibit transcription in E. coli. This inhibition can be relieved by adding lactose or isopropyl-β-D-thiogalactopyranoside (IPTG). lac repressor encoded by lacI
   4197..4227    -  promoter       lac promoter: promoter for the E. coli lac operon
   4242..4263    -  protein_bind   CAP binding site: CAP binding activates transcription in the presence of cAMP. E. coli catabolite activator protein
   4276..4368    -  CDS            lacI (fragment): lac repressor; lacI; The lac repressor binds to the lac operator to inhibit transcription in E. coli. This inhibition can be relieved by adding lactose or isopropyl-β-D-thiogalactopyranoside (IPTG).
   4551..5139    -  rep_origin     ori: high-copy-number ColE1/pMB1/pBR322/pUC origin of replication
   5310..6170    -  CDS            AmpR: β-lactamase; bla; confers resistance to ampicillin, carbenicillin, and related antibiotics
   6171..6275    -  promoter       AmpR promoter: bla
   6334..6386    -  misc_feature   bom (fragment): basis of mobility region from pBR322
   6541..6920    +  enhancer       CMV enhancer: human cytomegalovirus immediate early enhancer
   6921..7124    +  promoter       CMV promoter: human cytomegalovirus (CMV) immediate early promoter
   7120..7153    +  LTR            5' LTR (truncated) (fragment): truncated 5' long terminal repeat (LTR) from HIV-1
   7169..7187    +  promoter       T7 promoter: promoter for bacteriophage T7 RNA polymerase
   7225..257     +  CDS            mVenus (across the origin): mVenus is a basic (constitutively fluorescent) yellow fluorescent protein published in 2006, derived from Aequorea victoria. It is reported to be a rapidly-maturing monomer with moderate acid sensitivity.
>Addgene plasmid #82683 | mV-CPH1S-o_502 | addgene full sequence | sequence record 209190 | Addgene NGS Result
CCGCCGACAAGCAGAAGAACGGCATCAAGGCCAACTTCAAGATCCGCCACAACATCGAGGACGGCGGCGT
GCAGCTCGCCGACCACTACCAGCAGAACACCCCCATCGGCGACGGCCCCGTGCTGCTGCCCGACAACCAC
TACCTGAGCTACCAGTCCAAACTGAGCAAAGACCCCAACGAGAAGCGCGATCACATGGTCCTGCTGGAGT
TCGTGACCGCCGCCGGGATCACTCTCGGCATGGACGAGCTGTACAAGGGCAGTTCAGGATCATCCGGGGC
AACTACTGTTCAACTGTCTGATCAATCTCTGCGTCAACTGGAAACTCTGGCTATCCACACCGCGCATCTG
ATCCAGCCGCACGGTCTGGTAGTCGTCCTGCAAGAACCGGACCTGACCATCAGCCAGATCTCTGCGAACT
GTACCGGTATCCTGGGCCGTAGCCCGGAAGATCTGCTGGGTCGTACTCTGGGCGAGGTATTCGATTCTTT
TCAGATTGATCCGATCCAGTCTCGTCTGACCGCAGGTCAGATTTCCAGCCTGAACCCGTCCAAGCTGTGG
GCGCGTGTTATGGGTGACGACTTTGTTATTTTCGACGGCGTATTTCATCGTAACTCTGATGGCCTGCTGG
TTTGCGAGCTGGAGCCGGCCTACACTAGCGACAACCTGCCTTTCCTGGGTTTCTACCATATGGCAAACGC
GGCACTGAACCGTCTGCGTCAGCAAGCTAACCTGCGCGACTTCTACGACGTTATCGTTGAGGAAGTGCGC
CGCATGACGGGTTTCGACCGCGTCATGCTGTACCGTTTTGATGAAAACAACCACGGTGACGTAATCGCGG
AGGATAAGCGTGACGACATGGAGCCGTATCTGGGTCTGCACTACCCGGAAAGCGACATTCCTCAGCCGGC
ACGTCGCCTGTTCATTCACAACCCGATCCGTGTTATTCCGGACGTTTACGGCGTTGCTGTTCCGCTGACT
CCGGCCGTTAATCCGTCTACTAACCGTGCAGTTGACCTGACCGAATCCATCCTGCGTTCCGCATACCATT
GCCACCTGACCTATCTGAAGAACATGGGCGTTGGTGCTAGCCTGACGATCTCTCTGATTAAAGATGGTCA
CCTGTGGGGTCTGATCGCTTGCCATCACCAGACCCCGAAAGTAATCCCTTTCGAACTGCGTAAAGCCTGC
GAATTCTTCGGTCGTGTGGTGTTCTCTAATATCTCCGCGCAAGAAGACACCGAGACTTTTGACTACCGCG
TACAGCTGGCGGAGCATGAAGCGGTTCTGCTGGACAAAATGACCACCGCGGCAGACTTCGTGGAGGGCCT
GACTAACCACCCAGACCGTCTGCTGGGCCTGACCGGCAGCCAAGGCGCTGCGATTTGTTTCGGCGAGAAA
CTGATTCTGGTGGGCGAAACCCCAGACGAAAAGGCGGTGCAATACCTGCTGCAATGGCTGGAGAATCGCG
AAGTGCAGGACGTTTTCTTCACTAGCTCTCTGTCTCAGATCTATCCGGATGCGGTTAACTTCAAAAGCGT
GGCGTCCGGCCTGCTGGCTATCCCGATCGCCCGTCATAACTTTCTGCTGTGGTTCCGCCCGGAGGTTCTG
CAGACCGTTAATTGGGGTGGTGATCCGAATCACGCATACGAAGCAACCCAAGAAGATGGTAAGATCGAAC
TGCATCCGCGTCAGTCCTTCGATCTGTGGAAAGAAATTGTTCGCCTGCAGAGCCTGCCGTGGCAGAGCGT
TGAGATCCAGTCTGCCCTGGCTCTGAAGAAAGCAATCGTGAACCTGATTCTGCGCCAAGCTGAAGAACCC
GGATAAAAGCTTGATCCGGCTGCTAACAAAGCGGATCCGAGCTCGGTACCAAGCTTAAGTTTAAACCGCT
GATCAGCCTCGACTGTGCCTTCTAGTTGCCAGCCATCTGTTGTTTGCCCCTCCCCCGTGCCTTCCTTGAC
CCTGGAAGGTGCCACTCCCACTGTCCTTTCCTAATAAAATGAGGAAATTGCATCGCATTGTCTGAGTAGG
TGTCATTCTATTCTGGGGGGTGGGGTGGGGCAGGACAGCAAGGGGGAGGATTGGGAAGACAATAGCAGGC
ATGCTGGGGATGCGGTGGGCTCTATGGCTTCTGAGGCGGAAAGAACCAGCTGGGGCTCTAGGGGGTATCC
CC
[124 nt withheld, positions 2173-2296]
C
[91 nt withheld, positions 2298-2388]
A
[49 nt withheld, positions 2390-2438]
CCTTTGACGTTGGAGTCCACGTTCTTT
[37 nt withheld, positions 2466-2502]
ACCCTATCTCGGTCTATTCTTTTGATTTATAAGGGATTTTGCCGATTTCGGCCTATTGGTTAAAAAATGA
GCTGATTTAACAAAAATTTAACGCGAATTAATTCTGTGGAATGTGTGTCAGTTAGGGTGTGGAAAGTCCC
CAGGCTCCCCAGCAGGCAGAAGTATGCAAAGCATGCATCTCAATTAGTCAGCAACCAGGTGTGGAAAGTC
CCCAGGCTCCCCAGCAGGCAGAAGTATGCAAAGCATGCATCTCAATTAGTCAGCAACCATAGTCCCGCCC
CTAACTCCGCCCATCCCGCCCCTAACTCCGCCCAGTTCCGCCCATTCTCCGCCCCATGGCTGACTAATTT
TTTTTATTTATGCAGAGGCCGAGGCCGCCTCTGCCTCTGAGCTATTCCAGAAGTAGTGAGGAGGCTTTTT
TGGAGGCCTAGGCTTTTGCAAAAAGCTCCCGGGAGCTTGTATATCCATTTTCGGATCTGATCAAGAGACA
GGATGAGGATCGTTTCGCATGATTGAACAAGATGGATTGCACGCAGGTTCTCCGGCCGCTTGGGTGGAGA
GGCTATTCGGCTATGACTGGGCACAACAGACAATCGGCTGCTCTGATGCCGCCGTGTTCCGGCTGTCAGC
GCAGGGGCGCCCGGTTCTTTTTGTCAAGACCGACCTGTCCGGTGCCCTGAATGAACTGCAGGACGAGGCA
GCGCGGCTATCGTGGCTGGCCACGACGGGCGTTCCTTGCGCAGCTGTGCTCGACGTTGTCACTGAAGCGG
GAAGGGACTGGCTGCTATTGGGCGAAGTGCCGGGGCAGGATCTCCTGTCATCTCACCTTGCTCCTGCCGA
GAAAGTATCCATCATGGCTGATGCAATGCGGCGGCTGCATACGCTTGATCCGGCTACCTGCCCATTCGAC
CACCAAGCGAAACATCGCATCGAGCGAGCACGTACTCGGATGGAAGCCGGTCTTGTCGATCAGGATGATC
TGGACGAAGAGCATCAGGGGCTCGCGCCAGCCGAACTGTTCGCCAGGCTCAAGGCGCGCATGCCCGACGG
CGAGGATCTCGTCGTGACCCATGGCGATGCCTGCTTGCCGAATATCATGGTGGAAAATGGCCGCTTTTCT
GGATTCATCGACTGTGGCCGGCTGGGTGTGGCGGACCGCTATCAGGACATAGCGTTGGCTACCCGTGATA
TTGCTGAAGAGCTTGGCGGCGAATGGGCTGACCGCTTCCTCGTGCTTTACGGTATCGCCGCTCCCGATTC
GCAGCGCATCGCCTTCTATCGCCTTCTTGACGAGTTCTTCTGAGCGGGACTCTGGGGTTCGAAATGACCG
ACCAAGCGACGCCCAACCTGCCATCACGAGATTTCGATTCCACCGCCGCCTTCTATGAAAGGTTGGGCTT
CGGAATCGTTTTCCGGGACGCCGGCTGGATGATCCTCCAGCGCGGGGATCTCATGCTGGAGTTCTTCGCC
CACCCCAACTTGTTTATTGCAGCTTATAATGGTTACAAATAAAGCAATAGCATCACAAATTTCACAAATA
AAGCATTTTTTTCACTGCATTCTAGTTGTGGTTTGTCCAAACTCATCAATGTATCTTATCATGTCTGTAT
ACCGTCGACCTCTAGCTAGAGCTTGGCGTAATCATGGTCATAGCTGTTTCCTGTGTGAAATTGTTATCCG
CTCACAATTCCACACAACATACGAGCCGGAAGCATAAAGTGTAAAGCCTGGGGTGCCTAATGAGTGAGCT
AACTCACATTAATTGCGTTGCGCTCACTGCCCGCTTTCCAGTCGGGAAACCTGTCGTGCCAGCTGCATTA
ATGAATCGGCCAACGCGCGGGGAGAGGCGGTTTGCGTATTGGGCGCTCTTCCGCTTCCTCGCTCACTGAC
TCGCTGCGCTCGGTCGTTCGGCTGCGGCGAGCGGTATCAGCTCACTCAAAGGCGGTAATACGGTTATCCA
CAGAATCAGGGGATAACGCAGGAAAGAACATGTGAGCAAAAGGCCAGCAAAAGGCCAGGAACCGTAAAAA
GGCCGCGTTGCTGGCGTTTTTCCATAGGCTCCGCCCCCCTGACGAGCATCACAAAAATCGACGCTCAAGT
CAGAGGTGGCGAAACCCGACAGGACTATAAAGATACCAGGCGTTTCCCCCTGGAAGCTCCCTCGTGCGCT
CTCCTGTTCCGACCCTGCCGCTTACCGGATACCTGTCCGCCTTTCTCCCTTCGGGAAGCGTGGCGCTTTC
TCATAGCTCACGCTGTAGGTATCTCAGTTCGGTGTAGGTCGTTCGCTCCAAGCTGGGCTGTGTGCACGAA
CCCCCCGTTCAGCCCGACCGCTGCGCCTTATCCGGTAACTATCGTCTTGAGTCCAACCCGGTAAGACACG
ACTTATCGCCACTGGCAGCAGCCACTGGTAACAGGATTAGCAGAGCGAGGTATGTAGGCGGTGCTACAGA
GTTCTTGAAGTGGTGGCCTAACTACGGCTACACTAGAAGAACAGTATTTGGTATCTGCGCTCTGCTGAAG
CCAGTTACCTTCGGAAAAAGAGTTGGTAGCTCTTGATCCGGCAAACAAACCACCGCTGGTAGCGGTGGTT
TTTTTGTTTGCAAGCAGCAGATTACGCGCAGAAAAAAAGGATCTCAAGAAGATCCTTTGATCTTTTCTAC
GGGGTCTGACGCTCAGTGGAACGAAAACTCACGTTAAGGGATTTTGGTCATGAGATTATCAAAAAGGATC
TTCACCTAGATCCTTTTAAATTAAAAATGAAGTTTTAAATCAATCTAAAGTATATATGAGTAAACTTGGT
CTGACAGTTACCAATGCTTAATCAGTGAGGCACCTATCTCAGCGATCTGTCTATTTCGTTCATCCATAGT
TGCCTGACTCCCCGTCGTGTAGATAACTACGATACGGGAGGGCTTACCATCTGGCCCCAGTGCTGCAATG
ATACCGCGAGACCCACGCTCACCGGCTCCAGATTTATCAGCAATAAACCAGCCAGCCGGAAGGGCCGAGC
GCAGAAGTGGTCCTGCAACTTTATCCGCCTCCATCCAGTCTATTAATTGTTGCCGGGAAGCTAGAGTAAG
TAGTTCGCCAGTTAATAGTTTGCGCAACGTTGTTGCCATTGCTACAGGCATCGTGGTGTCACGCTCGTCG
TTTGGTATGGCTTCATTCAGCTCCGGTTCCCAACGATCAAGGCGAGTTACATGATCCCCCATGTTGTGCA
AAAAAGCGGTTAGCTCCTTCGGTCCTCCGATCGTTGTCAGAAGTAAGTTGGCCGCAGTGTTATCACTCAT
GGTTATGGCAGCACTGCATAATTCTCTTACTGTCATGCCATCCGTAAGATGCTTTTCTGTGACTGGTGAG
TACTCAACCAAGTCATTCTGAGAATAGTGTATGCGGCGACCGAGTTGCTCTTGCCCGGCGTCAATACGGG
ATAATACCGCGCCACATAGCAGAACTTTAAAAGTGCTCATCATTGGAAAACGTTCTTCGGGGCGAAAACT
CTCAAGGATCTTACCGCTGTTGAGATCCAGTTCGATGTAACCCACTCGTGCACCCAACTGATCTTCAGCA
TCTTTTACTTTCACCAGCGTTTCTGGGTGAGCAAAAACAGGAAGGCAAAATGCCGCAAAAAAGGGAATAA
GGGCGACACGGAAATGTTGAATACTCATACTCTTCCTTTTTCAATATTATTGAAGCATTTATCAGGGTTA
TTGTCTCATGAGCGGATACATATTTGAATGTATTTAGAAAAATAAACAAATAGGGGTTCCGCGCACATTT
CCCCGAAAAGTGCCACCTGACGTCGACGGATCGGGAGATCTCCCGATCCCCTATGGTGCACTCTCAGTAC
AATCTGCTCTGATGCCGCATAGTTAAGCCAGTATCTGCTCCCTGCTTGTGTGTTGGAGGTCGCTGAGTAG
TGCGCGAGCAAAATTTAAGCTACAACAAGGCAAGGCTTGACCGACAATTGCATGAAGAATCTGCTTAGGG
TTAGGCGTTTTGCGCTGCTTCGCGATGTACGGGCCAGATATACGCGTTGACATTGATTATTGACTAGTTA
TTAATAGTAATCAATTACGGGGTCATTAGTTCATAGCCCATATATGGAGTTCCGCGTTACATAACTTACG
GTAAATGGCCCGCCTGGCTGACCGCCCAACGACCCCCGCCCATTGACGTCAATAATGACGTATGTTCCCA
TAGTAACGCCAATAGGGACTTTCCATTGACGTCAATGGGTGGAGTATTTACGGTAAACTGCCCACTTGGC
AGTACATCAAGTGTATCATATGCCAAGTACGCCCCCTATTGACGTCAATGACGGTAAATGGCCCGCCTGG
CATTATGCCCAGTACATGACCTTATGGGACTTTCCTACTTGGCAGTACATCTACGTATTAGTCATCGCTA
TTACCATGGTGATGCGGTTTTGGCAGTACATCAATGGGCGTGGATAGCGGTTTGACTCACGGGGATTTCC
AAGTCTCCACCCCATTGACGTCAATGGGAGTTTGTTTTGGCACCAAAATCAACGGGACTTTCCAAAATGT
CGTAACAACTCCGCCCCATTGACGCAAATGGGCGGTAGGCGTGTACGGTGGGAGGTCTATATAAGCAGAG
CTCTCTGGCTAACTAGAGAACCCACTGCTTACTGGCTTATCGAAATTAATACGACTCACTATAGGGAGAC
CCAAGCTGGCTAGCGGCGCCGGTACCGGTAGCATGGTGAGCAAGGGCGAGGAGCTGTTCACCGGGGTGGT
GCCCATCCTGGTCGAGCTGGACGGCGACGTAAACGGCCACAAGTTCAGCGTGTCCGGCGAGGGCGAGGGC
GATGCCACCTACGGCAAGCTGACCCTGAAGCTGATCTGCACCACCGGCAAGCTGCCCGTGCCCTGGCCCA
CCCTCGTGACCACCCTGGGCTACGGCCTGCAGTGCTTCGCCCGCTACCCCGACCACATGAAGCAGCACGA
CTTCTTCAAGTCCGCCATGCCCGAAGGCTACGTCCAGGAGCGCACCATCTTCTTCAAGGACGACGGCAAC
TACAAGACCCGCGCCGAGGTGAAGTTCGAGGGCGACACCCTGGTGAACCGCATCGAGCTGAAGGGCATCG
ACTTCAAGGAGGACGGCAACATCCTGGGGCACAAGCTGGAGTACAACTACAACAGCCACAACGTCTATAT
CA
